>Addgene plasmid #73963 | pcDNA3.1-FLAG-SBP-STAG2 (WT) | depositor partial sequence | sequence record 137440 | pcDNA3.1-FLAG-SBP-STAG2 (WT) sequence 3951 bps
ATGGACTACAAGGACGACGACGACAAGATGGACGAGAAGACCACCGGCTGGCGCGGCGGCCACGTGGTGG
AGGGCCTGGCCGGCGAGCTGGAGCAGCTGCGCGCCCGCCTGGAGCACCACCCCCAGGGCCAGCGCGAGCC
CGGCGGCATAGCAGCTCCAGAAATACCAACTGATTTTAATCTACTACAGGAGTCAGAAACACATTTTTCT
TCTGACACAGATTTTGAAGATATCGAAGGAAAAAACCAAAAGCAAGGCAAAGGCAAAACTTGTAAAAAAG
GCAAAAAGGGCCCAGCAGAAAAGGGCAAAGGTGGAAATGGAGGAGGAAAACCTCCTTCTGGTCCAAACCG
AATGAATGGTCATCACCAACAGAATGGAGTGGAAAACATGATGTTGTTTGAAGTTGTTAAAATGGGCAAG
AGTGCTATGCAGTCGGTGGTAGATGATTGGATAGAATCATACAAGCATGACCGAGATATAGCACTTCTTG
ACCTTATCAACTTTTTTATTCAGTGTTCAGGCTGTAAAGGAGTTGTCACAGCAGAAATGTTTAGACATAT
GCAGAACTCTGAGATAATTCGAAAAATGACTGAAGAGTTCGATGAGGATAGTGGAGATTATCCACTTACC
ATGGCTGGTCCTCAGTGGAAGAAGTTCAAATCCAGTTTTTGTGAGTTCATTGGCGTGTTAGTACGGCAAT
GTCAATATAGTATCATATATGATGAGTATATGATGGATACAGTCATTTCACTTCTTACAGGATTGTCTGA
CTCACAAGTCAGAGCATTTCGACATACAAGCACCCTGGCAGCTATGAAGTTGATGACAGCTTTGGTGAAT
GTGGCACTAAATCTTAGCATTAATATGGATAATACACAAAGACAATATGAAGCAGAACGGAATAAAATGA
TTGGAAAACGAGCCAATGAGAGGCTAGAACTCCTGCTACAAAAGCGGAAAGAGCTTCAGGAAAATCAAGA
TGAAATAGAAAATATGATGAATGCAATATTTAAAGGAGTGTTTGTACATAGATACCGTGATGCGATAGCT
GAAATTCGAGCTATTTGCATTGAAGAGATTGGCATTTGGATGAAGATGTATAGTGATGCCTTTCTTAATG
ACAGTTATTTAAAATATGTTGGTTGGACTATGCATGATAAGCAAGGTGAAGTAAGACTCAAATGTCTTAC
TGCTCTACAAGGGCTTTATTATAACAAAGAGCTTAATTCCAAACTGGAACTTTTTACCAGTCGGTTCAAG
GATAGAATTGTGTCTATGACCCTTGACAAAGAATATGATGTTGCAGTACAAGCAATAAAATTACTCACTC
TTGTTTTACAGAGTAGTGAAGAAGTTCTCACTGCAGAAGATTGTGAAAATGTCTATCATCTGGTTTATTC
AGCTCACCGGCCAGTAGCAGTAGCAGCTGGAGAATTTCTCTACAAAAAGCTCTTCAGTCGTAGAGATCCA
GAGGAGGATGGAATGATGAAAAGAAGAGGAAGACAAGGTCCAAATGCCAACCTTGTTAAGACATTGGTTT
TTTTCTTTCTAGAAAGTGAGTTACATGAGCATGCAGCATACCTTGTGGATAGCATGTGGGACTGTGCTAC
TGAGCTGCTGAAAGACTGGGAATGTATGAATAGCTTGTTACTGGAAGAGCCACTTAGTGGAGAGGAAGCA
CTAACAGATAGGCAAGAGAGTGCTCTGATTGAAATAATGCTTTGTACCATTAGACAAGCGGCTGAATGTC
ATCCTCCCGTGGGAAGAGGGACAGGAAAAAGGGTGCTTACAGCAAAGGAGAAGAAGACACAGTTGGATGA
TAGGACAAAAATCACTGAGCTTTTTGCCGTGGCCCTTCCTCAGTTATTAGCAAAATACTCTGTAGATGCA
GAAAAGGTGACTAACTTGTTGCAGTTGCCTCAGTACTTTGATTTGGAAATATATACCACTGGACGATTAG
AAAAGCATTTGGATGCCTTATTGCGACAGATCCGGAATATTGTAGAGAAGCACACAGATACAGATGTTTT
GGAAGCATGTTCTAAAACTTACCATGCACTCTGTAATGAAGAGTTCACAATCTTCAACAGAGTAGATATT
TCAAGAAGTCAACTGATAGATGAATTGGCAGATAAATTTAACCGGCTTCTTGAAGATTTTCTGCAAGAGG
GTGAAGAACCTGATGAAGATGATGCATATCAGGTATTGTCAACATTGAAGAGGATCACTGCTTTTCATAA
TGCCCATGACCTTTCAAAGTGGGATTTATTTGCTTGTAATTACAAACTCTTGAAAACTGGAATCGAAAAT
GGAGACATGCCTGAGCAGATTGTTATTCACGCACTGCAGTGTACTCACTATGTAATCCTTTGGCAACTTG
CTAAGATAACTGAAAGCAGCTCTACAAAGGAGGACTTGCTGCGTTTAAAGAAACAAATGAGAGTATTTTG
TCAGATATGTCAACATTACCTGACCAACGTGAATACTACTGTTAAGGAACAGGCCTTCACTATTCTGTGT
GATATTTTGATGATCTTCAGCCATCAGATTATGTCAGGAGGGCGTGACATGTTAGAGCCATTAGTGTATA
CCCCTGATTCTTCATTGCAGTCTGAGTTGCTCAGCTTTATTTTGGATCATGTCTTCATTGAACAGGATGA
TGATAATAATAGTGCAGATGGTCAGCAAGAGGATGAAGCCAGTAAAATTGAAGCTCTGCACAAGAGAAGA
AATTTACTTGCAGCATTTTGTAAGCTAATTGTATATACTGTGGTGGAGATGAATACAGCTGCAGATATCT
TCAAACAGTATATGAAGTATTATAATGACTATGGAGATATCATCAAAGAAACAATGAGTAAAACAAGGCA
GATAGACAAAATTCAGTGTGCTAAGACCCTTATTCTCAGTCTGCAACAGCTTTTTAATGAAATGATACAA
GAAAATGGCTATAATTTTGATAGATCATCCTCTACATTTAGTGGCATAAAAGAACTTGCTCGACGTTTTG
CTTTAACTTTTGGACTTGATCAGTTGAAAACAAGAGAAGCCATTGCCATGCTACACAAAGATGGCATAGA
ATTTGCTTTTAAAGAGCCTAATCCGCAAGGGGAGAGCCATCCACCTTTAAATTTGGCATTTCTTGATATT
CTGAGTGAATTTTCTTCTAAACTACTTCGACAAGACAAAAGAACAGTGTATGTTTACTTGGAAAAGTTCA
TGACCTTTCAGATGTCACTCCGAAGAGAGGATGTGTGGCTTCCACTGATGTCTTACCGAAATTCTTTGCT
AGCTGGTGGTGATGATGACACCATGTCAGTCATTAGTGGAATCAGCAGCCGGGGGTCAACAGTACGGAGT
AAAAAATCAAAACCATCTACAGGAAAACGGAAAGTGGTTGAGGGCATGCAGCTTTCACTCACTGAAGAAA
GTAGTAGTAGTGACAGTATGTGGTTAAGCAGAGAACAAACACTGCACACCCCTGTTATGATGCAGACACC
ACAACTCACCTCCACTATTATGAGAGAGCCCAAAAGATTACGGCCTGAGGATAGCTTCATGAGTGTTTAT
CCAATGCAGACTGAACATCATCAAACACCTCTTGATTATAACACGCAGGTAACATGGATGTTAGCTCAAA
GACAACAAGAGGAAGCAAGGCAACAGCAGGAGAGAGCAGCAATGAGCTATGTTAAACTGCGAACTAATCT
TCAGCATGCCATTCGGCGTGGCACAAGCCTAATGGAAGATGATGAAGAGCCAATTGTGGAAGATGTTATG
ATGTCCTCAGAAGGGAGGATTGAGGATCTTAATGAGGGAATGGATTTTGACACCATGGATATAGATTTGC
CACCATCAAAGAACAGACGAGAGAGAACAGAACTGAAGCCTGATTTCTTTGATCCAGCTTCAATTATGGA
TGAATCAGTTCTTGGAGTGTCAATGTTTTAA
