>Addgene plasmid #73963 | pcDNA3.1-FLAG-SBP-STAG2 (WT) | addgene partial sequence | sequence record 139381 | T7 5'-TAATACGACTCACTATAGGG-3'
CCGAGCTCGGATCCACCGGTACCATGGACTACAAGGACGACGACGACAAGATGGACGAGAAGACCACCGG
CTGGCGCGGCGGCCACGTGGTGGAGGGCCTGGCCGGCGAGCTGGAGCAGCTGCGCGCCCGCCTGGAGCAC
CACCCCCAGGGCCAGCGCGAGCCCGGCGGCATAGCAGCTCCAGAAATACCAACTGATTTTAATCTACTAC
AGGAGTCAGAAACACATTTTTCTTCTGACACAGATTTTGAAGATATCGAAGGAAAAAACCAAAAGCAAGG
CAAAGGCAAAACTTGTAAAAAAGGCAAAAAGGGCCCAGCAGAAAAGGGCAAAGGTGGAAATGGAGGAGGA
AAACCTCCTTCTGGTCCAAACCGAATGAATGGTCATCACCAACAGAATGGAGTGGAAAACATGATGTTGT
TTGAAGTTGTTAAAATGGGCAAGAGTGCTATGCAGTCGGTGGTAGATGATTGGATAGAATCATACAAGCA
TGACCGAGATATAGCACTTCTTGACCTTATCAACTTTTTTATTCAGTGTTCAGGCTGTAAAGGAGTTGTC
ACAGCAGAAATGTTTAGACATATGCAGAACTCTGAGATAATTCGAAAAATGACTGAAGAGTTCGATGAGG
ATAGTGGAGATTATCCACTTACCATGGCTGGTCCTCAGTGGAAGAAGTTCAAATCCAGTTTTTGTGAGTT
CATTGGCGTGTTAGTACGGCAATGTCAATATAGTATCATATATGATGAGTATATGATGGATACAGTCATT
TCACTTCTTACAGGATTGTCTGACTCACAAGTCAGAGCATT
