>Addgene plasmid #73963 | pcDNA3.1-FLAG-SBP-STAG2 (WT) | addgene partial sequence | sequence record 139462 | hSTAG2-F1 5'-CTGGTCCTCAGTGGAAGAAGTT-3'
TGTCAATATAGTATCATATATGATGAGTATATGATGGATACAGTCATTTCACTTCTTACAGGATTGTCTG
ACTCACAAGTCAGAGCATTTCGACATACAAGCACCCTGGCAGCTATGAAGTTGATGACAGCTTTGGTGAA
TGTGGCACTAAATCTTAGCATTAATATGGATAATACACAAAGACAATATGAAGCAGAACGGAATAAAATG
ATTGGAAAACGAGCCAATGAGAGGCTAGAACTCCTGCTACAAAAGCGGAAAGAGCTTCAGGAAAATCAAG
ATGAAATAGAAAATATGATGAATGCAATATTTAAAGGAGTGTTTGTACATAGATACCGTGATGCGATAGC
TGAAATTCGAGCTATTTGCATTGAAGAGATTGGCATTTGGATGAAGATGTATAGTGATGCCTTTCTTAAT
GACAGTTATTTAAAATATGTTGGTTGGACTATGCATGATAAGCAAGGTGAAGTAAGACTCAAATGTCTTA
CTGCTCTACAAGGGCTTTATTATAACAAAGAGCTTAATTCCAAACTGGAACTTTTTACCAGTCGGTTCAA
GGATAGAATTGTGTCTATGACCCTTGACAAAGAATATGATGTTGCAGTACAAGCAATAAAATTACTCACT
CTTGTTTTACAGAGTAGTGAAGAAGTTCTCACTGCAGAAGATTGTGAAAATGTCTATCATCTGGTTTATT
CAGCTCACCGGCCAGTAGCAGTAGCAGCTGGAGAATTTCTCTACAAA
