[The description below was written by a language model from this plasmid's Addgene catalogue record.]
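Description:
pcDNA3.1-FLAG-SBP-STAG2 (WT) is a mammalian expression plasmid built on the Invitrogen pcDNA3.1 backbone (about 5.4 kb), giving a total construct of roughly 9.4 kb. It is propagated in E. coli as a high-copy plasmid under ampicillin selection, and it carries a neomycin resistance marker so that transfected mammalian cells can be selected with G418, allowing either transient expression or derivation of stable lines. No feature table accompanies the record, so individual regulatory elements are not listed. pcDNA3.1 vectors normally drive the insert from the CMV immediate-early promoter, with a T7 promoter just upstream of the cloning site, which fits the T7 primer listed for 5′ sequencing.

The insert is the wild-type human STAG2 cDNA, about 3.95 kb including the tag, cloned between BamHI and NotI sites that both remain intact. STAG2 (also called SA2 or SCC3B) encodes a subunit of the cohesin complex, which holds sister chromatids together. The protein is expressed with an N-terminal tandem FLAG-SBP tag: the FLAG epitope permits antibody detection and immunoprecipitation, while the streptavidin-binding peptide allows capture on streptavidin resin, so together they support sequential affinity purification of STAG2 and associated proteins.

The associated publication title concerns tumour-derived STAG2 mutations and their effects on cohesion, anaphase and chromosome segregation in human cells. In that context this plasmid most plausibly provides the unmutated, tagged reference protein for comparison with mutant versions in expression and interaction studies, though the record itself states only that it carries the wild-type cDNA.
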