Addgene plasmid #73963: pcDNA3.1-FLAG-SBP-STAG2 (WT)
Purpose: STAG2 cDNA (CCDS43990) wild type
Depositing lab: Todd Waldman. Depositing organization: Georgetown University. Publication: Intact Cohesion, Anaphase, and Chromosome Segregation in Human Cells Harboring Tumor-Derived Mutations in STAG2. Kim JS, He X, Orr B, Wutz G, Hill V, Peters JM, Compton DA, Waldman T. PLoS Genet. 2016 Feb 12;12(2):e1005865. doi: 10.1371/journal.pgen.1005865. eCollection 2016 Feb. PGENETICS-D-15-02663 PubMed 26871722.
Backbone
  Vector backbone: pcDNA3.1
  Backbone manufacturer: Invitrogen
  Backbone size w/o insert (bp): 5428
  Total vector size (bp): 9379
  Vector type: Mammalian Expression
  Selectable markers: Neomycin (select with G418)
Growth in bacteria
  Bacterial resistance: Ampicillin, 100 μg/mL
  Growth temperature: 37°C
  Growth strain: DH5alpha
  Copy number: High Copy
Gene/Insert
  Gene/Insert name: STAG2
  Species: H. sapiens (human)
  Insert size (bp): 3951
  Mutation: wild type
  GenBank ID: NM_001042749
  Entrez Gene: STAG2 (a.k.a. SA-2, SA2, SCC3B, bA517O1.1)
  Tag / fusion protein: FLAG-SBP (N terminal on insert)
  Cloning method: Restriction Enzyme; 5′ cloning site BamH I (not destroyed); 3′ cloning site Not I (not destroyed)
  Sequencing primers: 5′ T7
Terms and licenses: Academic/Nonprofit Terms; Industry Terms: Not Available to Industry
How to cite: pcDNA3.1-FLAG-SBP-STAG2 (WT) was a gift from Todd Waldman (Addgene plasmid # 73963 ; http://n2t.net/addgene:73963 ; RRID:Addgene_73963)
